>Addgene plasmid #132338 | PV247 | depositor full sequence | sequence record 254115 | PV247 sequence 7357 bps
CGTTGTAAAACGACGGCCAGTGAATTGTAATACGACTCACTATAGGGCGAATTGGGTTACCCGGACCGAA
GCTTGCATGCCTGCAGTGCAGCGTGACCCGGTCGTGCCCCTCTCTAGAGATAATGAGCATTGCATGTCTA
AGTTATAAAAAATTACCACATATTTTTTTTGTCACACTTGTTTGAAGTGCAGTTTATCTATCTTTATACA
TATATTTAAACTTTACTCTACGAATAATATAATCTATAGTACTACAATAATATCAGTGTTTTAGAGAATC
ATATAAATGAACAGTTAGACATGGTCTAAAGGACAATTGAGTATTTTGACAACAGGACTCTACAGTTTTA
TCTTTTTAGTGTGCATGTGTTCTCCTTTTTTTTTGCAAATAGCTTCACCTATATAATACTTCATCCATTT
TATTAGTACATCCATTTAGGGTTTAGGGTTAATGGTTTTTATAGACTAATTTTTTTAGTACATCTATTTT
ATTCTATTTTAGCCTCTAAATTAAGAAAACTAAAACTCTATTTTAGTTTTTTTATTTAATAATTTAGATA
TAAAATAGAATAAAATAAAGTGACTAAAAATTAAACAAATACCCTTTAAGAAATTAAAAAAACTAAGGAA
ACATTTTTCTTGTTTCGAGTAGATAATGCCAGCCTGTTAAACGCCGTCGACGAGTCTAACGGACACCAAC
CAGCGAACCAGCAGCGTCGCGTCGGGCCAAGCGAAGCAGACGGCACGGCATCTCTGTCGCTGCCTCTGGA
CCCCTCTCGAGAGTTCCGCTCCACCGTTGGACTTGCTCCGCTGTCGGCATCCAGAAATTGCGTGGCGGAG
CGGCAGACGTGAGCCGGCACGGCAGGCGGCCTCCTCCTCCTCTCACGGCACCGGCAGCTACGGGGGATTC
CTTTCCCACCGCTCCTTCGCTTTCCCTTCCTCGCCCGCCGTAATAAATAGACACCCCCTCCACACCCTCT
TTCCCCAACCTCGTGTTGTTCGGAGCGCACACACACACAACCAGATCTCCCCCAAATCCACCCGTCGGCA
CCTCCGCTTCAAGGTACGCCGCTCGTCCTCCCCCCCCCCCCTCTCTACCTTCTCTAGATCGGCGTTCCGG
TCCATGCATGGTTAGGGCCCGGTAGTTCTACTTCTGTTCATGTTTGTGTTAGATCCGTGTTTGTGTTAGA
TCCGTGCTGCTAGCGTTCGTACACGGATGCGACCTGTACGTCAGACACGTTCTGATTGCTAACTTGCCAG
TGTTTCTCTTTGGGGAATCCTGGGATGGCTCTAGCCGTTCCGCAGACGGGATCGATTTCATGATTTTTTT
TGTTTCGTTGCATAGGGTTTGGTTTGCCCTTTTCCTTTATTTCAATATATGCCGTGCACTTGTTTGTCGG
GTCATCTTTTCATGCTTTTTTTTGTCTTGGTTGTGATGATGTGGTCTGGTTGGGCGGTCGTTCTAGATCG
GAGTAGAATTCTGTTTCAAACTACCTGGTGGATTTATTAATTTTGGATCTGTATGTGTGTGCCATACATA
TTCATAGTTACGAATTGAAGATGATGGATGGAAATATCGATCTAGGATAGGTATACATGTTGATGCGGGT
TTTACTGATGCATATACAGAGATGCTTTTTGTTCGCTTGGTTGTGATGATGTGGTGTGGTTGGGCGGTCG
TTCATTCGTTCTAGATCGGAGTAGAATACTGTTTCAAACTACCTGGTGTATTTATTAATTTTGGAACTGT
ATGTGTGTGTCATACATCTTCATAGTTACGAGTTTAAGATGGATGGAAATATCGATCTAGGATAGGTATA
CATGTTGATGTGGGTTTTACTGATGCATATACATGATGGCATATGCAGCATCTATTCATATGCTCTAACC
TTGAGTACCTATCTATTATAATAAACAAGTATGTTTTATAATTATTTTGATCTTGATATACTTGGATGAT
GGCATATGCAGCAGCTATATGTGGATTTTTTTAGCCCTGCCTTCATACGCTATTTATTTGCTTGGTACTG
TTTCTTTTGTCGATGCTCACCCTGTTGTTTGGTGTTACTTCTGCAGGTCGACTCTAGAGGATCCATGGCC
CCCAAGAAGAAGCGCAAGGTCATGAGCCGCTTCAACCTCCTCGACGAGCCCTGGATCAGCGTCATCTACG
ACGAGAAGGGCAGCACCAAGGACGTCAGCCTCCAGGACCTCTTCACCAACGCCCACCAGTACAAGGAGCT
CGCCGGCGACACCAAGACCCAGGACTTCGCCGTCCTCAGGGTCCTCCTCGCCGTCCTCCACACCGTGTTC
AGCCGCTTCGACATCGACGGCAACGCCTACGAGTACCTCACCATCGACGAGGGCTGGAACCAGCTCGAGC
CCGTCGACGAGATGGACATCGAGAACTACGAGGAGGCCCTCTATGAAACATGGGAGAAGCTCTGGACCAA
TAAAAGATTCCCCAACATCGTCAATCAATACCTCGAGAAGTGGAGGGACCGCTTCTACCTCTTCGACCAG
AAGTACCCCTTCTTCCAGGTCACCAAGGAGGACATCGCCGGCGATAAAATTAGCAAGGCCAAGGGCACCA
GCATCCTCGGCAAAAATATAAATCGCATCATCAGCGAGAGCGGCAACAAGATCGCCCTCTTCAGCCCCAA
GGACGAGGAAAATAAAAATACTCTCACCGCCGCCGAGCTCGCCAGGTGGCTCATCACCTTCCAGGGCTAC
AGCGGCGTCAGCGACAAGGTCATCTTCGGCAATGAAAAATATACCCCCAGCAAGGGCTGGCTCTTCGACA
TCGGCGCCATCTACATTAAAGGCAACACCCTCTTCGAAACCCTCCTCCTCAACTACATCAGCCCCTACAA
CGAGTGCGGCAATGTGGAAAATATACAGAGGCCCTGCTGGGAGAGGAAGAGCAGCGACATCATTAAAAGC
TACCTCGATGAAAAAGACATCACCAACATCGCCAGCCTCTACACCGTCTGGAGCAAGGGCATCTACATCG
ACCCCGACTTCAACCTCAATAAACCCTTCAGCTTCGACATCGTCAAGCTCCCCGACATCAACCACCGCGA
CAACTTCCTCGAGCCCATGACCCTCTGGAAGTACAACGTCAGCGGCAAAAATAGGGACAGCTACACCCCC
AAGAAGCACCTCCTCAACCAGAGCCTCTGGAGGAGCTTCGGCCTCCTGAGCATAAAAGACACCGACCTCC
AGCACAGGAAGCCCGGCGTCATCGAGTGGCTCACCTACATCGACGATATAATAGGCAACAGGCTCAGCAA
CATCGTCGCCATCAGCATGCAGGACGACGGCAACCCCCAGAGCAGGCTGCCCACCGACGAGGTCATCGAC
AGCATCTTCATCAACGACCTCGTCCTCACCGACCTCGACGAGGGCGGCTGGGTCCCCAGGATCAACGAGG
TCGTCGAGGAAACCAAGAAGATCATCAGCAGGACATATAAAACGTACATTAATGATATAAAGGAGATCCG
CAACATCAGCAACGGCAGCTACACCCAGCAGATCGTCGAGAGCCTCTACTTCAAGATCGACCAGCCCTTC
AGGCAGTGGCTCGCCAGCATCCAGCCCGAGGACGACAAGGACAGCAAGATCCAGGAGTGGCGCGTCCTCC
TCAAGAAAATAGTCAAGGCCGAGGCCGAGGTCATCCTCCACCAGGGCGGCGCCAGGGACTACCTCGGCAT
CCAGAAGGACGGCCGAATTAAGAACATCGCCACCGCCTACAACAGCTTCGACTTCTGGCTCCGCCAGCAG
TTAAAATAGTCTTCGTAAGTTAACCTAGACTTGTCCATCTTCTGGATTGGCCAACTTAATTAATGTATGA
AATAAAAGGATGCACACATAGTGACATGCTAATCACTATAATGTGGGCATCAAAGTTGTGTGTTATGTGT
AATTACTAGTTATCTGAATAAAAGAGAAAGAGATCATCCATATTTCTTATCCTAAATGAATGTCACGTGT
CTTTATAATTCTTTGATGAACCAGATGCATTTCATTAACCAAATCCATATACATATAAATATTAATCATA
TATAATTAATATCAATTGGGTTAGCAAAACAAATCTAGTCTAGGTGTGTTTTGCGAATGCGGCCGCCACC
GCGGTGGAGCTCGAATTCCGGTCCGGGTCACCCAGCTTGAGTATTCTATAGTGTCACCTAAATAGCTTGG
CGTAATCATGGTCATAGCTGTTTCCTGTGTGAAATTGTTATCCGCTCACAATTCCACACAACATACGAGC
CGGAAGCATAAAGCATAAAGTGTAAAGCCTGGGGTGCCTAATGAGTGAGCTAACTCACATTAATTGCGTT
GCGCTCACTGCCCGCTTTCCAGTCGGGAAACCTGTCGTGCCAGCTGCATTAATGAATCGGCCAACGCGCG
GGGAGAGGCGGTTTGCGTATTGGGCGCTCTTCCGCTTCCTCGCTCACTGACTCGCTGCGCTCGGTCGTTC
GGCTGCGGCGAGCGGTATCAGCTCACTCAAAGGCGGTAATACGGTTATCCACAGAATCAGGGGATAACGC
AGGAAAGAACATGTGAGCAAAAGGCCAGCAAAAGGCCAGGAACCGTAAAAAGGCCGCGTTGCTGGCGTTT
TTCCATAGGCTCCGCCCCCCTGACGAGCATCACAAAAATCGACGCTCAAGTCAGAGGTGGCGAAACCCGA
CAGGACTATAAAGATACCAGGCGTTTCCCCCTGGAAGCTCCCTCGTGCGCTCTCCTGTTCCGACCCTGCC
GCTTACCGGATACCTGTCCGCCTTTCTCCCTTCGGGAAGCGTGGCGCTTTCTCATAGCTCACGCTGTAGG
TATCTCAGTTCGGTGTAGGTCGTTCGCTCCAAGCTGGGCTGTGTGCACGAACCCCCCGTTCAGCCCGACC
GCTGCGCCTTATCCGGTAACTATCGTCTTGAGTCCAACCCGGTAAGACACGACTTATCGCCACTGGCAGC
AGCCACTGGTAACAGGATTAGCAGAGCGAGGTATGTAGGCGGTGCTACAGAGTTCTTGAAGTGGTGGCCT
AACTACGGCTACACTAGAAGAACAGTATTTGGTATCTGCGCTCTGCTGAAGCCAGTTACCTTCGGAAAAA
GAGTTGGTAGCTCTTGATCCGGCAAACAAACCACCGCTGGTAGCGGTGGTTTTTTTGTTTGCAAGCAGCA
GATTACGCGCAGAAAAAAAGGATCTCAAGAAGATCCTTTGATCTTTTCTACGGGGTCTGACGCTCAGTGG
AACGAAAACTCACGTTAAGGGATTTTGGTCATGGAGCCACGTTGTGTCTCAAAATCTCTGATGTTACATT
GCACAAGATAAAAATATATCATCATGAACAATAAAACTGTCTGCTTACATAAACAGTAATACAAGGGGTG
TTATGAGCCATATTCAACGGGAAACGTCTTGCTCGAGGCCGCGATTAAATTCCAACATGGATGCTGATTT
ATATGGGTATAAATGGGCTCGCGATAATGTCGGGCAATCAGGTGCGACAATCTATCGATTGTATGGGAAG
CCCGATGCGCCAGAGTTGTTTCTGAAACATGGCAAAGGTAGCGTTGCCAATGATGTTACAGATGAGATGG
TCAGACTAAACTGGCTGACGGAATTTATGCCTCTTCCGACCATCAAGCATTTTATCCGTACTCCTGATGA
TGCATGGTTACTCACCACTGCGATCCCCGGAAAAACAGCATTCCAGGTATTAGAAGAATATCCTGATTCA
GGTGAAAATATTGTTGATGCGCTGGCAGTGTTCCTGCGCCGGTTGCATTCGATTCCTGTTTGTAATTGTC
CTTTTAACAGCGATCGCGTATTTCGTCTCGCTCAGGCGCAATCACGAATGAATAACGGTTTGGTTGATGC
GAGTGATTTTGATGACGAGCGTAATGGCTGGCCTGTTGAACAAGTCTGGAAAGAAATGCATAAACTTTTG
CCATTCTCACCGGATTCAGTCGTCACTCATGGTGATTTCTCACTTGATAACCTTATTTTTGACGAGGGGA
AATTAATAGGTTGTATTGATGTTGGACGAGTCGGAATCGCAGACCGATACCAGGATCTTGCCATCCTATG
GAACTGCCTCGGTGAGTTTTCTCCTTCATTACAGAAACGGCTTTTTCAGAAATATGGTATTGATAATCCT
GATATGAATAAATTGCAGTTTCATTTGATGCTCGATGAGTTTTTCTAATCAGAATTGGTTAATTGGTTGT
AACACTGGCAGAGCATTACGCTGACTTGACGGGACGGCGGCTTTGTTGAATAAATCGAACTTTTGCTGAG
TTGAAGGATCAGATCACGCATCTTCCCGACAACGCAGACCGTTCCGTGGCAAAGCAAAAGTTCAAAATCA
CCAACTGGTCCACCTACAACAAAGCTCTCATCAACCGTGGCTCCCTCACTTTCTGGCTGGATGATGGGGC
GATTCAGGCCTGGTATGAGTCAGCAACACCTTCTTCACGAGCCATGACATTAACCTATAAAAATAGGCGT
ATCACGAGGCCCTTTCGTCTCGCGCGTTTCGGTGATGACGGTGAAAACCTCTGACACATGCAGCTCCCGG
AGACGGTCACAGCTTGTCTGTAAGCGGATGCCGGGAGCAGACAAGCCCGTCAGGGCGCGTCAGCGGGTGT
TGGCGGGTGTCGGGGCTGGCTTAACTATGCGGCATCAGAGCAGATTGTACTGAGAGTGCACCATATGCGG
TGTGAAATACCGCACAGATGCGTAAGGAGAAAATACCGCATCAGGAAATTGTAAGCGTTAATATTTTGTT
AAAATTCGCGTTAAATTTTTGTTAAATCAGCTCATTTTTTAACCAATAGGCCGAAATCGGCAAAATCCCT
TATAAATCAAAAGAATAGACCGAGATAGGGT
[37 nt withheld, positions 6892-6928]
AAAGAACGTGGACTCCAACGTCAAAGG
[49 nt withheld, positions 6956-7004]
T
[91 nt withheld, positions 7006-7096]
G
[124 nt withheld, positions 7098-7221]
CCATTCGCCATTCAGGCTGCGCAACTGTTGGGAAGGGCGATCGGTGCGGGCCTCTTCGCTATTACGCCAG
CTGGCGAAAGGGGGATGTGCTGCAAGGCGATTAAGTTGGGTAACGCCAGGGTTTTCCCAGTCACGA
Features (pLannotate 1.2.2; 15 found; start..end, strand, type, name):
     28..46      +  promoter       T7 promoter: promoter for bacteriophage T7 RNA polymerase
     81..2076    +  promoter       Ubi promoter: maize polyubiquitin gene promoter
   4119..4142    -  misc_feature   MCS (fragment): pBluescript multiple cloning site
   4175..4193    -  promoter       SP6 promoter: promoter for bacteriophage SP6 RNA polymerase
   4235..4251    -  protein_bind   lac operator: The lac repressor binds to the lac operator to inhibit transcription in E. coli. This inhibition can be relieved by adding lactose or isopropyl-β-D-thiogalactopyranoside (IPTG). lac repressor encoded by lacI
   4259..4283    -  promoter       lac promoter (fragment): promoter for the E. coli lac operon
   4311..4332    -  protein_bind   CAP binding site: CAP binding activates transcription in the presence of cAMP. E. coli catabolite activator protein
   4345..4437    -  CDS            lacI (fragment): lac repressor; lacI; The lac repressor binds to the lac operator to inhibit transcription in E. coli. This inhibition can be relieved by adding lactose or isopropyl-β-D-thiogalactopyranoside (IPTG).
   4620..5208    -  rep_origin     ori: high-copy-number ColE1/pMB1/pBR322/pUC origin of replication
   5393..6208    +  CDS            KanR: aminoglycoside phosphotransferase; aph(3')-Ia; confers resistance to kanamycin in bacteria or G418 (Geneticin®) in eukaryotes
   6349..6531    +  CDS            TRA2_ECOLX (fragment): Protein predicted: Swiss-Prot protein existence level 4. Required for transposition of transposon Tn903. From Escherichia coli.
   6529..6564    +  CDS            rop (fragment): Rop protein, which maintains plasmids at low copy number; rop
   6666..6765    +  misc_feature   bom (fragment): basis of mobility region from pBR322
   6793..7221    -  rep_origin     f1 ori (sequence partly withheld): f1 bacteriophage origin of replication; arrow indicates direction of (+) strand synthesis
   7225..25      -  CDS            lacZα (fragment) (across the origin): LacZα fragment of β-galactosidase; lacZ fragment
