>Addgene plasmid #132338 | PV247 | addgene full sequence | sequence record 258478 | Addgene NGS Result
GAATTGTAATACGACTCACTATAGGGCGAATTGGGTTACCCGGACCGAAGCTTGCATGCCTGCAGTGCAG
CGTGACCCGGTCGTGCCCCTCTCTAGAGATAATGAGCATTGCATGTCTAAGTTATAAAAAATTACCACAT
ATTTTTTTTGTCACACTTGTTTGAAGTGCAGTTTATCTATCTTTATACATATATTTAAACTTTACTCTAC
GAATAATATAATCTATAGTACTACAATAATATCAGTGTTTTAGAGAATCATATAAATGAACAGTTAGACA
TGGTCTAAAGGACAATTGAGTATTTTGACAACAGGACTCTACAGTTTTATCTTTTTAGTGTGCATGTGTT
CTCCTTTTTTTTTGCAAATAGCTTCACCTATATAATACTTCATCCATTTTATTAGTACATCCATTTAGGG
TTTAGGGTTAATGGTTTTTATAGACTAATTTTTTTAGTACATCTATTTTATTCTATTTTAGCCTCTAAAT
TAAGAAAACTAAAACTCTATTTTAGTTTTTTTATTTAATAATTTAGATATAAAATAGAATAAAATAAAGT
GACTAAAAATTAAACAAATACCCTTTAAGAAATTAAAAAAACTAAGGAAACATTTTTCTTGTTTCGAGTA
GATAATGCCAGCCTGTTAAACGCCGTCGACGAGTCTAACGGACACCAACCAGCGAACCAGCAGCGTCGCG
TCGGGCCAAGCGAAGCAGACGGCACGGCATCTCTGTCGCTGCCTCTGGACCCCTCTCGAGAGTTCCGCTC
CACCGTTGGACTTGCTCCGCTGTCGGCATCCAGAAATTGCGTGGCGGAGCGGCAGACGTGAGCCGGCACG
GCAGGCGGCCTCCTCCTCCTCTCACGGCACCGGCAGCTACGGGGGATTCCTTTCCCACCGCTCCTTCGCT
TTCCCTTCCTCGCCCGCCGTAATAAATAGACACCCCCTCCACACCCTCTTTCCCCAACCTCGTGTTGTTC
GGAGCGCACACACACACAACCAGATCTCCCCCAAATCCACCCGTCGGCACCTCCGCTTCAAGGTACGCCG
CTCGTCCTCCCCCCCCCCCNTCTCTACCTTCTCTAGATCGGCGTTCCGGTCCATGCATGGTTAGGGCCCG
GTAGTTCTACTTCTGTTCATGTTTGTGTTAGATCCGTGTTTGTGTTAGATCCGTGCTGCTAGCGTTCGTA
CACGGATGCGACCTGTACGTCAGACACGTTCTGATTGCTAACTTGCCAGTGTTTCTCTTTGGGGAATCCT
GGGATGGCTCTAGCCGTTCCGCAGACGGGATCGATTTCATGATTTTTTTTGTTTCGTTGCATAGGGTTTG
GTTTGCCCTTTTCCTTTATTTCAATATATGCCGTGCACTTGTTTGTCGGGTCATCTTTTCATGCTTTTTT
TTGTCTTGGTTGTGATGATGTGGTCTGGTTGGGCGGTCGTTCTAGATCGGAGTAGAATTCTGTTTCAAAC
TACCTGGTGGATTTATTAATTTTGGATCTGTATGTGTGTGCCATACATATTCATAGTTACGAATTGAAGA
TGATGGATGGAAATATCGATCTAGGATAGGTATACATGTTGATGCGGGTTTTACTGATGCATATACAGAG
ATGCTTTTTGTTCGCTTGGTTGTGATGATGTGGTGTGGTTGGGCGGTCGTTCATTCGTTCTAGATCGGAG
TAGAATACTGTTTCAAACTACCTGGTGTATTTATTAATTTTGGAACTGTATGTGTGTGTCATACATCTTC
ATAGTTACGAGTTTAAGATGGATGGAAATATCGATCTAGGATAGGTATACATGTTGATGTGGGTTTTACT
GATGCATATACATGATGGCATATGCAGCATCTATTCATATGCTCTAACCTTGAGTACCTATCTATTATAA
TAAACAAGTATGTTTTATAATTATTTTGATCTTGATATACTTGGATGATGGCATATGCAGCAGCTATATG
TGGATTTTTTTAGCCCTGCCTTCATACGCTATTTATTTGCTTGGTACTGTTTCTTTTGTCGATGCTCACC
CTGTTGTTTGGTGTTACTTCTGCAGGTCGACTCTAGAGGATCCATGGCCCCCAAGAAGAAGCGCAAGGTC
ATGAGCCGCTTCAACCTCCTCGACGAGCCCTGGATCAGCGTCATCTACGACGAGAAGGGCAGCACCAAGG
ACGTCAGCCTCCAGGACCTCTTCACCAACGCCCACCAGTACAAGGAGCTCGCCGGCGACACCAAGACCCA
GGACTTCGCCGTCCTCAGGGTCCTCCTCGCCGTCCTCCACACCGTGTTCAGCCGCTTCGACATCGACGGC
AACGCCTACGAGTACCTCACCATCGACGAGGGCTGGAACCAGCTCGAGCCCGTCGACGAGATGGACATCG
AGAACTACGAGGAGGCCCTCTATGAAACATGGGAGAAGCTCTGGACCAATAAAAGATTCCCCAACATCGT
CAATCAATACCTCGAGAAGTGGAGGGACCGCTTCTACCTCTTCGACCAGAAGTACCCCTTCTTCCAGGTC
ACCAAGGAGGACATCGCCGGCGATAAAATTAGCAAGGCCAAGGGCACCAGCATCCTCGGCAAAAATATAA
ATCGCATCATCAGCGAGAGCGGCAACAAGATCGCCCTCTTCAGCCCCAAGGACGAGGAAAATAAAAATAC
TCTCACCGCCGCCGAGCTCGCCAGGTGGCTCATCACCTTCCAGGGCTACAGCGGCGTCAGCGACAAGGTC
ATCTTCGGCAATGAAAAATATACCCCCAGCAAGGGCTGGCTCTTCGACATCGGCGCCATCTACATTAAAG
GCAACACCCTCTTCGAAACCCTCCTCCTCAACTACATCAGCCCCTACAACGAGTGCGGCAATGTGGAAAA
TATACAGAGGCCCTGCTGGGAGAGGAAGAGCAGCGACATCATTAAAAGCTACCTCGATGAAAAAGACATC
ACCAACATCGCCAGCCTCTACACCGTCTGGAGCAAGGGCATCTACATCGACCCCGACTTCAACCTCAATA
AACCCTTCAGCTTCGACATCGTCAAGCTCCCCGACATCAACCACCGCGACAACTTCCTCGAGCCCATGAC
CCTCTGGAAGTACAACGTCAGCGGCAAAAATAGGGACAGCTACACCCCCAAGAAGCACCTCCTCAACCAG
AGCCTCTGGAGGAGCTTCGGCCTCCTGAGCATAAAAGACACCGACCTCCAGCACAGGAAGCCCGGCGTCA
TCGAGTGGCTCACCTACATCGACGATATAATAGGCAACAGGCTCAGCAACATCGTCGCCATCAGCATGCA
GGACGACGGCAACCCCCAGAGCAGGCTGCCCACCGACGAGGTCATCGACAGCATCTTCATCAACGACCTC
GTCCTCACCGACCTCGACGAGGGCGGCTGGGTCCCCAGGATCAACGAGGTCGTCGAGGAAACCAAGAAGA
TCATCAGCAGGACATATAAAACGTACATTAATGATATAAAGGAGATCCGCAACATCAGCAACGGCAGCTA
CACCCAGCAGATCGTCGAGAGCCTCTACTTCAAGATCGACCAGCCCTTCAGGCAGTGGCTCGCCAGCATC
CAGCCCGAGGACGACAAGGACAGCAAGATCCAGGAGTGGCGCGTCCTCCTCAAGAAAATAGTCAAGGCCG
AGGCCGAGGTCATCCTCCACCAGGGCGGCGCCAGGGACTACCTCGGCATCCAGAAGGACGGCCGAATTAA
GAACATCGCCACCGCCTACAACAGCTTCGACTTCTGGCTCCGCCAGCAGTTAAAATAGTCTTCGTAAGTT
AACCTAGACTTGTCCATCTTCTGGATTGGCCAACTTAATTAATGTATGAAATAAAAGGATGCACACATAG
TGACATGCTAATCACTATAATGTGGGCATCAAAGTTGTGTGTTATGTGTAATTACTAGTTATCTGAATAA
AAGAGAAAGAGATCATCCATATTTCTTATCCTAAATGAATGTCACGTGTCTTTATAATTCTTTGATGAAC
CAGATGCATTTCATTAACCAAATCCATATACATATAAATATTAATCATATATAATTAATATCAATTGGGT
TAGCAAAACAAATCTAGTCTAGGTGTGTTTTGCGAATGCGGCCGCCACCGCGGTGGAGCTCGAATTCCGG
TCCGGGTCACCCAGCTTGAGTATTCTATAGTGTCACCTAAATAGCTTGGCGTAATCATGGTCATAGCTGT
TTCCTGTGTGAAATTGTTATCCGCTCACAATTCCACACAACATACGAGCCGGAAGCATAAAGTGTAAAGC
CTGGGGTGCCTAATGAGTGAGCTAACTCACATTAATTGCGTTGCGCTCACTGCCCGCTTTCCAGTCGGGA
AACCTGTCGTGCCAGCTGCATTAATGAATCGGCCAACGCGCGGGGAGAGGCGGTTTGCGTATTGGGCGCT
CTTCCGCTTCCTCGCTCACTGACTCGCTGCGCTCGGTCGTTCGGCTGCGGCGAGCGGTATCAGCTCACTC
AAAGGCGGTAATACGGTTATCCACAGAATCAGGGGATAACGCAGGAAAGAACATGTGAGCAAAAGGCCAG
CAAAAGGCCAGGAACCGTAAAAAGGCCGCGTTGCTGGCGTTTTTCCATAGGCTCCGCCCCCCTGACGAGC
ATCACAAAAATCGACGCTCAAGTCAGAGGTGGCGAAACCCGACAGGACTATAAAGATACCAGGCGTTTCC
CCCTGGAAGCTCCCTCGTGCGCTCTCCTGTTCCGACCCTGCCGCTTACCGGATACCTGTCCGCCTTTCTC
CCTTCGGGAAGCGTGGCGCTTTCTCATAGCTCACGCTGTAGGTATCTCAGTTCGGTGTAGGTCGTTCGCT
CCAAGCTGGGCTGTGTGCACGAACCCCCCGTTCAGCCCGACCGCTGCGCCTTATCCGGTAACTATCGTCT
TGAGTCCAACCCGGTAAGACACGACTTATCGCCACTGGCAGCAGCCACTGGTAACAGGATTAGCAGAGCG
AGGTATGTAGGCGGTGCTACAGAGTTCTTGAAGTGGTGGCCTAACTACGGCTACACTAGAAGAACAGTAT
TTGGTATCTGCGCTCTGCTGAAGCCAGTTACCTTCGGAAAAAGAGTTGGTAGCTCTTGATCCGGCAAACA
AACCACCGCTGGTAGCGGTGGTTTTTTTGTTTGCAAGCAGCAGATTACGCGCAGAAAAAAAGGATCTCAA
GAAGATCCTTTGATCTTTTCTACGGGGTCTGACGCTCAGTGGAACGAAAACTCACGTTAAGGGATTTTGG
TCATGGAGCCACGTTGTGTCTCAAAATCTCTGATGTTACATTGCACAAGATAAAAATATATCATCATGAA
CAATAAAACTGTCTGCTTACATAAACAGTAATACAAGGGGTGTTATGAGCCATATTCAACGGGAAACGTC
TTGCTCGAGGCCGCGATTAAATTCCAACATGGATGCTGATTTATATGGGTATAAATGGGCTCGCGATAAT
GTCGGGCAATCAGGTGCGACAATCTATCGATTGTATGGGAAGCCCGATGCGCCAGAGTTGTTTCTGAAAC
ATGGCAAAGGTAGCGTTGCCAATGATGTTACAGATGAGATGGTCAGACTAAACTGGCTGACGGAATTTAT
GCCTCTTCCGACCATCAAGCATTTTATCCGTACTCCTGATGATGCATGGTTACTCACCACTGCGATCCCC
GGAAAAACAGCATTCCAGGTATTAGAAGAATATCCTGATTCAGGTGAAAATATTGTTGATGCGCTGGCAG
TGTTCCTGCGCCGGTTGCATTCGATTCCTGTTTGTAATTGTCCTTTTAACAGCGATCGCGTATTTCGTCT
CGCTCAGGCGCAATCACGAATGAATAACGGTTTGGTTGATGCGAGTGATTTTGATGACGAGCGTAATGGC
TGGCCTGTTGAACAAGTCTGGAAAGAAATGCATAAACTTTTGCCATTCTCACCGGATTCAGTCGTCACTC
ATGGTGATTTCTCACTTGATAACCTTATTTTTGACGAGGGGAAATTAATAGGTTGTATTGATGTTGGACG
AGTCGGAATCGCAGACCGATACCAGGATCTTGCCATCCTATGGAACTGCCTCGGTGAGTTTTCTCCTTCA
TTACAGAAACGGCTTTTTCAGAAATATGGTATTGATAATCCTGATATGAATAAATTGCAGTTTCATTTGA
TGCTCGATGAGTTTTTCTAATCAGAATTGGTTAATTGGTTGTAACACTGGCAGAGCATTACGCTGACTTG
ACGGGACGGCGGCTTTGTTGAATAAATCGAACTTTTGCTGAGTTGAAGGATCAGATCACGCATCTTCCCG
ACAACGCAGACCGTTCCGTGGCAAAGCAAAAGTTCAAAATCACCAACTGGTCCACCTACAACAAAGCTCT
CATCAACCGTGGCTCCCTCACTTTCTGGCTGGATGATGGGGCGATTCAGGCCTGGTATGAGTCAGCAACA
CCTTCTTCACGAGCCATGACATTAACCTATAAAAATAGGCGTATCACGAGGCCCTTTCGTCTCGCGCGTT
TCGGTGATGACGGTGAAAACCTCTGACACATGCAGCTCCCGGAGACGGTCACAGCTTGTCTGTAAGCGGA
TGCCGGGAGCAGACAAGCCCGTCAGGGCGCGTCAGCGGGTGTTGGCGGGTGTCGGGGCTGGCTTAACTAT
GCGGCATCAGAGCAGATTGTACTGAGAGTGCACCATATGCGGTGTGAAATACCGCACAGATGCGTAAGGA
GAAAATACCGCATCAGGAAATTGTAAGCGTTAATATTTTGTTAAAATTCGCGTTAAATTTTTGTTAAATC
AGCTCATTTTTTAACCAATAGGCCGAAATCGGCAAAATCCCTTATAAATCAAAAGAATAGACCGAGATAG
GGT
[37 nt withheld, positions 6864-6900]
AAAGAACGTGGACTCCAACGTCAAAGG
[49 nt withheld, positions 6928-6976]
T
[91 nt withheld, positions 6978-7068]
G
[124 nt withheld, positions 7070-7193]
CCATTCGCCATTCAGGCTGCGCAACTGTTGGGAAGGGCGATCGGTGCGGGCCTCTTCGCTATTACGCCAG
CTGGCGAAAGGGGGATGTGCTGCAAGGCGATTAAGTTGGGTAACGCCAGGGTTTTCCCAGTCACGACGTT
GTAAAACGACGGCCAGT
Features (pLannotate 1.2.2; 15 found; start..end, strand, type, name):
      7..25      +  promoter       T7 promoter: promoter for bacteriophage T7 RNA polymerase
     60..2055    +  promoter       Ubi promoter: maize polyubiquitin gene promoter
   4098..4121    -  misc_feature   MCS (fragment): pBluescript multiple cloning site
   4154..4172    -  promoter       SP6 promoter: promoter for bacteriophage SP6 RNA polymerase
   4214..4230    -  protein_bind   lac operator: The lac repressor binds to the lac operator to inhibit transcription in E. coli. This inhibition can be relieved by adding lactose or isopropyl-β-D-thiogalactopyranoside (IPTG). lac repressor encoded by lacI
   4238..4268    -  promoter       lac promoter: promoter for the E. coli lac operon
   4283..4304    -  protein_bind   CAP binding site: CAP binding activates transcription in the presence of cAMP. E. coli catabolite activator protein
   4317..4409    -  CDS            lacI (fragment): lac repressor; lacI; The lac repressor binds to the lac operator to inhibit transcription in E. coli. This inhibition can be relieved by adding lactose or isopropyl-β-D-thiogalactopyranoside (IPTG).
   4592..5180    -  rep_origin     ori: high-copy-number ColE1/pMB1/pBR322/pUC origin of replication
   5365..6180    +  CDS            KanR: aminoglycoside phosphotransferase; aph(3')-Ia; confers resistance to kanamycin in bacteria or G418 (Geneticin®) in eukaryotes
   6321..6503    +  CDS            TRA2_ECOLX (fragment): Protein predicted: Swiss-Prot protein existence level 4. Required for transposition of transposon Tn903. From Escherichia coli.
   6501..6536    +  CDS            rop (fragment): Rop protein, which maintains plasmids at low copy number; rop
   6638..6737    +  misc_feature   bom (fragment): basis of mobility region from pBR322
   6765..7193    -  rep_origin     f1 ori (sequence partly withheld): f1 bacteriophage origin of replication; arrow indicates direction of (+) strand synthesis
   7197..4       -  CDS            lacZα (fragment) (across the origin): LacZα fragment of β-galactosidase; lacZ fragment
