[The description below was written by a language model from this plasmid's Addgene catalogue record and pLannotate feature annotations shown in this document.]
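Description:
PV247 is a plant expression plasmid built on the PHP17720 backbone to provide constitutive expression of CasA in maize (Zea mays). The insert is the CasA gene of Streptococcus thermophilus, a subunit of the type I-E CRISPR-Cascade complex, recoded with maize-preferred codons for expression and stability and assembled into the vector by Gibson cloning. The feature tables place a roughly 2 kb maize polyubiquitin (Ubi) promoter, a strong constitutive promoter widely used in monocots, immediately upstream of an unannotated stretch of about 2 kb that runs to a pBluescript-type multiple cloning site fragment. This gap is presumably where the CasA coding sequence and any terminator lie, but the automated annotation does not label them, and the record does not state which terminator, localisation signals or tags, if any, are present.

The plasmid is propagated in E. coli as a high-copy construct through a ColE1/pUC-type origin and is selected with kanamycin via the aph(3')-Ia aminoglycoside phosphotransferase gene. The remaining features are cloning-vector remnants: an f1 phage origin, T7 and SP6 promoters flanking the cassette, lac promoter/operator and CAP site elements, and fragments of lacZα, lacI, rop, bom and a Tn903 transposition protein. No T-DNA borders or plant selectable marker are annotated, so the delivery route is not defined by the record. The depositor-supplied sequence (7,357 nt) and the repository's sequencing result (7,350 nt) give the same feature layout with only minor length differences. The associated work concerns repurposing type I-E Cascade for gene activation in plants, where this plasmid would supply the CasA component alongside the other Cascade parts.
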