Addgene plasmid #132338: PV247
Purpose: CasA constitutive expression cassette for Zea mays
Depositing lab: Joshua Young. Depositing organization: Corteva Agriscience. Publication: The repurposing of type I-E CRISPR-Cascade for gene activation in plants. Young JK, Gasior SL, Jones S, Wang L, Navarro P, Vickroy B, Barrangou R. Commun Biol. 2019 Oct 18;2:383. doi: 10.1038/s42003-019-0637-6. eCollection 2019. PubMed 31646186.
Backbone
  Vector backbone: PHP17720
  Vector type: Plant Expression
Growth in bacteria
  Bacterial resistance: Kanamycin, 50 μg/mL
  Growth temperature: 37°C
  Growth strain: DH5alpha
  Copy number: High Copy
Gene/Insert
  Gene/Insert name: CasA
  Species: Streptococcus thermophilus
  Mutation: Codon optimize for expression and stability in Zea mays
  Cloning method: Gibson Cloning
Terms and licenses: Academic/Nonprofit Terms; Industry Terms: Not Available to Industry
How to cite: PV247 was a gift from Joshua Young (Addgene plasmid # 132338 ; http://n2t.net/addgene:132338 ; RRID:Addgene_132338)
